>Addgene plasmid #249411 | pCAG-human SLC9C1-3xFlag | addgene full sequence | sequence record 501131 | Addgene NGS Result
GAGCTCATCGATACTCGACATTGATTATTGACTAGTTATTAATAGTAATCAATTACGGGGTCATTAGTTC
ATAGCCCATATATGGAGTTCCGCGTTACATAACTTACGGTAAATGGCCCGCCTGGCTGACCGCCCAACGA
CCCCCGCCCATTGACGTCAATAATGACGTATGTTCCCATAGTAACGCCAATAGGGACTTTCCATTGACGT
CAATGGGTGGAGTATTTACGGTAAACTGCCCACTTGGCAGTACATCAAGTGTATCATATGCCAAGTACGC
CCCCTATTGACGTCAATGACGGTAAATGGCCCGCCTGGCATTATGCCCAGTACATGACCTTATGGGACTT
TCCTACTTGGCAGTACATCTACGTATTAGTCATCGCTATTACCATGGTCGAGGTGAGCCCCACGTTCTGC
TTCACTCTCCCCATCTCCCCCCCCTCCCCACCCCCAATTTTGTATTTATTTATTTTTTAATTATTTTGTG
CAGCGATGGGGGCGGGGGGGGGGGGGGGCGCGCGCCAGGCGGGGCGGGGCGGGGCGAGGGGCGGGGCGGG
GCGAGGCGGAGAGGTGCGGCGGCAGCCAATCAGAGCGGCGCGCTCCGAAAGTTTCCTTTTATGGCGAGGC
GGCGGCGGCGGCGGCCCTATAAAAAGCGAAGCGCGCGGCGGGCGGGAGTCGCTGCGCGCTGCCTTCGCCC
CGTGCCCCGCTCCGCCGCCGCCTCGCGCCGCCCGCCCCGGCTCTGACTGACCGCGTTACTCCCACAGGTG
AGCGGGCGGGACGGCCCTTCTCCTCCGGGCTGTAATTAGCGCTTGGTTTAATGACGGCTTGTTTCTTTTC
TGTGGCTGCGTGAAAGCCTTGAGGGGCTCCGGGAGGGCCCTTTGTGCGGGGGGAGCGGCTCGGGGGGTGC
GTGCGTGTGTGTGTGCGTGGGGAGCGCCGCGTGCGGCTCCGCGCTGCCCGGCGGCTGTGAGCGCTGCGGG
CGCGGCGCGGGGCTTTGTGCGCTCCGCAGTGTGCGCGAGGGGAGCGCGGCCGGGGGCGGTGCCCCGCGGT
GCGGGGGGGGCTGCGAGGGGAACAAAGGCTGCGTGCGGGGTGTGTGCGTGGGGGGGTGAGCAGGGGGTGT
GGGCGCGTCGGTCGGGCTGCAACCCCCCCTGCACCCCCCTCCCCGAGTTGCTGAGCACGGCCCGGCTTCG
GGTGCGGGGCTCCGTACGGGGCGTGGCGCGGGGCTCGCCGTGCCGGGCGGGGGGTGGCGGCAGGTGGGGG
TGCCGGGCGGGGCGGGGCCGCCTCGGGCCGGGGAGGGCTCGGGGGAGGGGCGCGGCGGCCCCCGGAGCGC
CGGCGGCTGTCGAGGCGCGGCGAGCCGCAGCCATTGCCTTTTATGGTAATCGTGCGAGAGGGCGCAGGGA
CTTCCTTTGTCCCAAATCTGTGCGGAGCCGAAATCTGGGAGGCGCCGCCGCACCCCCTCTAGCGGGCGCG
GGGCGAAGCGGTGCGGCGCCGGCAGGAAGGAAATGGGCGGGGAGGGCCTTCGTGCGTCGCCGCGCCGCCG
TCCCCTTCTCCCTCTCCAGCCTCGGGGCTGTCCGCGGGGGGACGGCTGCCTTCGGGGGGGACGGGGCAGG
GCGGGGTTCGGCTTCTGGCGTGTGACCGGCGGCTCTAGCCTCTGCTAACCATGTTCATGCCTTCTTCTTT
TTCCTACAGCTCCTGGGCAACGTGCTGGTTATTGTGCTGTCTCATCATTTTGGCAAATCTAGAGCCGCCA
TGGCCGGCATCTTCAAGGAGTTCTTTTTCTCTACCGAGGACCTGCCTGAAGTGATCCTGACCCTGAGCCT
GATCAGCTCCATCGGCGCCTTCCTGAATCGGCACCTGGAGGATTTTCCCATCCCTGTGCCAGTGATCCTG
TTTCTGCTGGGCTGTAGCTTCGAGGTGCTGTCCTTTACCTCTAGCCAGGTGCAGAGGTACGCCAACGCCA
TCCAGTGGATGTCCCCCGACCTGTTTTTCCGCATCTTCACCCCTGTGGTGTTTTTCACCACAGCCTTTGA
CATGGATACATACATGCTGCAGAAGCTGTTCTGGCAGATCCTGCTGATCAGCATCCCAGGCTTTCTGGTG
AATTATATCCTGGTGCTGTGGCACCTGGCCTCCGTGAACCAGCTGCTGCTGAAGCCCACCCAGTGGCTGC
TGTTCTCTGCCATCCTGGTGTCCTCTGACCCTATGCTGACAGCAGCAGCAATCAGGGATCTGGGACTGTC
CAGATCTCTGATCAGCCTGATCAATGGCGAGTCCCTGATGACCTCTGTGATCAGCCTGATCACCTTCACA
AGCATCATGGACTTTGATCAGAGGCTGCAGTCCAAGCGCAACCACACACTGGCCGAGGAGATCGTGGGCG
GCATCTGCTCTTACATCATCGCCAGCTTCCTGTTTGGCATCCTGAGCTCCAAGCTGATCCAGTTCTGGAT
GTCCACCGTGTTTGGCGACGATGTGAATCACATCTCTCTGATCTTCAGCATCCTGTACCTGATCTTTTAT
ATCTGTGAGCTGGTGGGCATGTCTGGCATCTTCACCCTGGCCATCGTGGGCCTGCTGCTGAACAGCACAT
CCTTTAAGGCCGCCATCGAGGAGACCCTGCTGCTGGAGTTCTGGACATTTCTGTCCCGGATCGCCTTCCT
GATGGTGTTTACCTTTTTCGGCCTGCTGATCCCCGCCCACACATACCTGTATATCGAGTTCGTGGATATC
TACTATAGCCTGAATATCTATCTGACCCTGATCGTGCTGAGATTTCTGACACTGCTGCTGATCTCCCCCG
TGCTGTCTAGGGTGGGCCACGAGTTCTCTTGGCGCTGGATCTTTATCATGGTGTGCAGCGAGATGAAGGG
CATGCCTAACATCAATATGGCCCTGCTGCTGGCCTACTCCGACCTGTATTTCGGCTCCGATAAGGAGAAG
TCTCAGATCCTGTTTCACGGCGTGCTGGTGTGCCTGATCACCCTGGTGGTGAACAGGTTCATCCTGCCTG
TGGCAGTGACAATCCTGGGACTGAGGGACGCCACCAGCACAAAGTACAAGTCCGTGTGCTGTACCTTCCA
GCACTTTCAGGAGCTGACAAAGTCCGCCGCCTCTGCCCTGAAGTTTGACAAGGATCTGGCCAACGCCGAT
TGGAATATGATCGAGAAGGCCATCACCCTGGAGAACCCTTATATGCTGAATGAGGAGGAGACCACAGAGC
ACCAGAAGGTGAAGTGCCCACACTGTAACAAGGAGATCGACGAGATCTTCAATACCGAGGCCATGGAGCT
GGCCAACCGGAGACTGCTGTCTGCCCAGATCGCCAGCTACCAGCGGCAGTATAGAAATGAGATCCTGTCT
CAGAGCGCCGTGCAGGTGCTGGTGGGAGCAGCAGAGTCCTTCGGCGAGAAGAAGGGCAAGTGCATGTCTC
TGGACACCATCAAGAACTACTCCGAGTCTCAGAAGACCGTGACATTTGCCCGGAAGCTGCTGCTGAACTG
GGTGTACAATACAAGAAAGGAGAAGGAGGGCCCAAGCAAGTACTTCTTCTTCAGGATCTGTCACACCATC
GTGTTCACAGAGGAGTTTGAGCACGTGGGCTACCTGGTCATCCTGATGAATATCTTCCCCTTTATCATCA
GCTGGATCTCCCAGCTGAATGTGATCTATCACTCCGAGCTGAAGCACACCAACTACTGCTTCCTGACACT
GTATATCCTGGAGGCCCTGCTGAAGATCGCCGCCATGCGCAAGGACTTCTTTAGCCACGCCTGGAATATC
TTTGAGCTGGCCATCACCCTGATCGGCATCCTGCACGTGATCCTGATCGAGATCGATACCATCAAGTACA
TCTTCAACGAGACAGAAGTGATCGTGTTCATCAAGGTGGTGCAGTTCTTTAGGATCCTGCGCATCTTCAA
GCTGATCGCCCCAAAGCTGCTGCAGATCATCGATAAGAGGATGTCCCACCAGAAGACCTTTTGGTACGGC
ATCCTGAAGGGCTATGTGCAGGGCGAGGCCGACATCATGACCATCATCGATCAGATCACATCTAGCAAGC
AGATCAAGCAGATGCTGCTGAAGCAGGTCATCCGCAACATGGAGCACGCCATCAAGGAGCTGGGCTACCT
GGAGTATGACCACCCCGAGATCGCCGTGACCGTGAAGACAAAGGAGGAGATCAACGTGATGCTGAATATG
GCCACCGAGATCCTGAAGGCCTTCGGCCTGAAGGGCATCATCAGCAAGACAGAGGGCGCCGGCATCAATA
AGCTGATCATGGCCAAGAAGAAGGAGGTGCTGGATAGCCAGTCCATCATCAGACCACTGACCGTGGAGGA
GGTGCTGTACCACATCCCCTGGCTGGACAAGAACAAGGATTATATCAATTTCATCCAGGAGAAGGCCAAG
GTGGTGACATTCGACTGCGGCAACGATATCTTTGAGGAGGGCGACGAGCCTAAGGGCATCTACATCATCA
TCTCTGGCATGGTGAAGCTGGAGAAGAGCAAGCCAGGCCTGGGCATCGACCAGATGGTGGAGAGCAAGGA
GAAGGATTTCCCCATCATCGACACCGATTATATGCTGTCCGGCGAGATCATCGGCGAGATCAACTGCCTG
ACAAATGAGCCAATGAAGTACTCCGCCACCTGCAAGACAGTGGTGGAGACCTGTTTCATCCCTAAGACAC
ACCTGTATGATGCCTTTGAGCAGTGTTCTCCACTGATCAAGCAGAAGATGTGGCTGAAGCTGGGACTGGC
AATCACCGCACGGAAGATCAGAGAGCACCTGAGCTACGAGGACTGGAACTATAATATGCAGCTGAAGCTG
AGCAATATCTACGTGGTGGATATCCCCATGTCCACCAAGACAGACATCTACGATGAGAACCTGATCTATG
TGATCCTGATCCACGGAGCAGTGGAGGACTGCCTGCTGCGGAAGACCTATAGAGCCCCATTCCTGATCCC
CATCACATGTCACCAGATCCAGAGCATCGAGGACTTCACCAAGGTGGTCATCATCCAGACCCCTATCAAC
ATGAAGACATTCAGGCGCAATATCCGGAAGTTTGTGCCTAAGCACAAGTCCTACCTGACCCCAGGCCTGA
TCGGCTCTGTGGGCACACTGGAGGAGGGCATCCAGGAGGAGCGGAACGTGAAGGAGGACGGAGCACACTC
TGCCGCAACCGCCAGATCCCCCCAGCCTTGCTCTCTGCTGGGCACAAAGTTCAATTGTAAGGAGAGCCCC
AGAATCAACCTGAGGAAGGTGCGCAAGGAGGAATTCGATATCAAGCTTGTCGACGCGGCCGCGGCTAGCG
GGGGCGGGGACTACAAAGACCATGACGGTGATTATAAAGATCATGACATTGATTACAAGGATGACGATGA
CAAGTAGCTCGAGACTCCTCAGGTGCAGGCTGCCTATCAGAAGGTGGTGGCTGGTGTGGCCAATGCCCTG
GCTCACAAATACCACTGAGATCTTTTTCCCTCTGCCAAAAATTATGGGGACATCATGAAGCCCCTTGAGC
ATCTGACTTCTGGCTAATAAAGGAAATTTATTTTCATTGCAATAGTGTGTTGGAATTTTTTGTGTCTCTC
ACTCGGAAGGACATATGGGAGGGCAAATCATTTAAAACATCAGAATGAGTATTTGGTTTAGAGTTTGGCA
ACATATGCCCATATGCTGGCTGCCATGAACAAAGGTTGGCTATAAAGAGGTCATCAGTATATGAAACAGC
CCCCTGCTGTCCATTCCTTATTCCATAGAAAAGCCTTGACTTGAGGTTAGATTTTTTTTATATTTTGTTT
TGTGTTATTTTTTTCTTTAACATCCCTAAAATTTTCCTTACATGTTTTACTAGCCAGATTTTTCCTCCTC
TCCTGACTACTCCCAGTCATAGCTGTCCCTCTTCTCTTATGAAGATCCCTCGACTTAATTAAGGTACCCA
ATTCGCCCTATAGTGAGTCGTATTACGCGCGCTCACTGGCCGTCGTTTTACAACGTCGTGACTGGGAAAA
CCCTGGCGTTACCCAACTTAATCGCCTTGCAGCACATCCCCCTTTCGCCAGCTGGCGTAATAGCGAAGAG
GCCCGCACCGATCGCCCTTCCCAACAGTTGCGCAGCCTGAATGGCGAATGGG
[124 nt withheld, positions 6143-6266]
C
[91 nt withheld, positions 6268-6358]
A
[49 nt withheld, positions 6360-6408]
CCTTTGACGTTGGAGTCCACGTTCTTT
[37 nt withheld, positions 6436-6472]
ACCCTATCTCGGTCTATTCTTTTGATTTATAAGGGATTTTGCCGATTTCGGCCTATTGGTTAAAAAATGA
GCTGATTTAACAAAAATTTAACGCGAATTTTAACAAAATATTAACGCTTACAATTTAGGTGGCACTTTTC
GGGGAAATGTGCGCGGAACCCCTATTTGTTTATTTTTCTAAATACATTCAAATATGTATCCGCTCATGAG
ACAATAACCCTGATAAATGCTTCAATAATATTGAAAAAGGAAGAGTATGAGTATTCAACATTTCCGTGTC
GCCCTTATTCCCTTTTTTGCGGCATTTTGCCTTCCTGTTTTTGCTCACCCAGAAACGCTGGTGAAAGTAA
AAGATGCTGAAGATCAGTTGGGTGCACGAGTGGGTTACATCGAACTGGATCTCAACAGCGGTAAGATCCT
TGAGAGTTTTCGCCCCGAAGAACGTTTTCCAATGATGAGCACTTTTAAAGTTCTGCTATGTGGCGCGGTA
TTATCCCGTATTGACGCCGGGCAAGAGCAACTCGGTCGCCGCATACACTATTCTCAGAATGACTTGGTTG
AGTACTCACCAGTCACAGAAAAGCATCTTACGGATGGCATGACAGTAAGAGAATTATGCAGTGCTGCCAT
AACCATGAGTGATAACACTGCGGCCAACTTACTTCTGACAACGATCGGAGGACCGAAGGAGCTAACCGCT
TTTTTGCACAACATGGGGGATCATGTAACTCGCCTTGATCGTTGGGAACCGGAGCTGAATGAAGCCATAC
CAAACGACGAGCGTGACACCACGATGCCTGTAGCAATGGCAACAACGTTGCGCAAACTATTAACTGGCGA
ACTACTTACTCTAGCTTCCCGGCAACAATTAATAGACTGGATGGAGGCGGATAAAGTTGCAGGACCACTT
CTGCGCTCGGCCCTTCCGGCTGGCTGGTTTATTGCTGATAAATCTGGAGCCGGTGAGCGTGGGTCTCGCG
GTATCATTGCAGCACTGGGGCCAGATGGTAAGCCCTCCCGTATCGTAGTTATCTACACGACGGGGAGTCA
GGCAACTATGGATGAACGAAATAGACAGATCGCTGAGATAGGTGCCTCACTGATTAAGCATTGGTAACTG
TCAGACCAAGTTTACTCATATATACTTTAGATTGATTTAAAACTTCATTTTTAATTTAAAAGGATCTAGG
TGAAGATCCTTTTTGATAATCTCATGACCAAAATCCCTTAACGTGAGTTTTCGTTCCACTGAGCGTCAGA
CCCCGTAGAAAAGATCAAAGGATCTTCTTGAGATCCTTTTTTTCTGCGCGTAATCTGCTGCTTGCAAACA
AAAAAACCACCGCTACCAGCGGTGGTTTGTTTGCCGGATCAAGAGCTACCAACTCTTTTTCCGAAGGTAA
CTGGCTTCAGCAGAGCGCAGATACCAAATACTGTTCTTCTAGTGTAGCCGTAGTTAGGCCACCACTTCAA
GAACTCTGTAGCACCGCCTACATACCTCGCTCTGCTAATCCTGTTACCAGTGGCTGCTGCCAGTGGCGAT
AAGTCGTGTCTTACCGGGTTGGACTCAAGACGATAGTTACCGGATAAGGCGCAGCGGTCGGGCTGAACGG
GGGGTTCGTGCACACAGCCCAGCTTGGAGCGAACGACCTACACCGAACTGAGATACCTACAGCGTGAGCT
ATGAGAAAGCGCCACGCTTCCCGAAGGGAGAAAGGCGGACAGGTATCCGGTAAGCGGCAGGGTCGGAACA
GGAGAGCGCACGAGGGAGCTTCCAGGGGGAAACGCCTGGTATCTTTATAGTCCTGTCGGGTTTCGCCACC
TCTGACTTGAGCGTCGATTTTTGTGATGCTCGTCAGGGGGGCGGAGCCTATGGAAAAACGCCAGCAACGC
GGCCTTTTTACGGTTCCTGGCCTTTTGCTGGCCTTTTGCTCACATGTTCTTTCCTGCGTTATCCCCTGAT
TCTGTGGATAACCGTATTACCGCCTTTGAGTGAGCTGATACCGCTCGCCGCAGCCGAACGACCGAGCGCA
GCGAGTCAGTGAGCGAGGAAGCGGAAGAGCGCCCAATACGCAAACCGCCTCTCCCCGCGCGTTGGCCGAT
TCATTAATGCAGCTGGCACGACAGGTTTCCCGACTGGAAAGCGGGCAGTGAGCGCAACGCAATTAATGTG
AGTTAGCTCACTCATTAGGCACCCCAGGCTTTACACTTTATGCTTCCGGCTCGTATGTTGTGTGGAATTG
TGAGCGGATAACAATTTCACACAGGAAACAGCTATGACCATGATTACGCCAAGCGCGCAATTAACCCTCA
CTAAAGGGAACAAAAGCTG
Features (pLannotate 1.2.2; 19 found; start..end, strand, type, name):
     17..396     +  enhancer       CMV enhancer: human cytomegalovirus immediate early enhancer
    398..674     +  promoter       chicken β-actin promoter: No description available
    675..1689    +  intron         chimeric intron: chimera between introns from chicken β-actin and rabbit β-globin
   1750..5280    +  CDS            SLC9C1: SL9C1_HUMAN - Also known as SLC9A10. Experimental evidence at transcript level: Swiss-Prot protein existence level 2. Sperm-specific sodium/hydrogen exchanger involved in intracellular pH regulation of spermatozoa. Required for sperm motility and fertility. Involved in sperm cell hyperactivation, a step needed for sperm motility which is essential late in the preparation of sperm for fertilization. Required for the expression and bicarbonate regulation of the soluble adenylyl cyclase (sAC) (By similarity). From Homo sapiens (Human).
   5279..5303    +  misc_feature   MCS (fragment): pBluescript multiple cloning site
   5329..5394    +  CDS            3xFLAG: three tandem FLAG® epitope tags, followed by an enterokinase cleavage site
   5404..5475    +  CDS            HBB (fragment): HBB_PONPY - Experimental evidence at transcript level: Swiss-Prot protein existence level 2. Involved in oxygen transport from the lung to the various peripheral tissues. From Pongo pygmaeus (Bornean orangutan).
   5546..5601    +  polyA_signal   β-globin poly(A) signal: rabbit β-globin polyadenylation signal (Gil and Proudfoot, 1987)
   5957..5975    -  promoter       T7 promoter: promoter for bacteriophage T7 RNA polymerase
   5983..6138    +  CDS            lacZα (fragment): LacZα fragment of β-galactosidase; lacZ fragment
   6143..6571    +  rep_origin     f1 ori (sequence partly withheld): f1 bacteriophage origin of replication; arrow indicates direction of (+) strand synthesis
   6624..6728    +  promoter       AmpR promoter: bla
   6729..7589    +  CDS            AmpR: β-lactamase; bla; confers resistance to ampicillin, carbenicillin, and related antibiotics
   7760..8348    +  rep_origin     ori: high-copy-number ColE1/pMB1/pBR322/pUC origin of replication
   8531..8623    +  CDS            lacI (fragment): lac repressor; lacI; The lac repressor binds to the lac operator to inhibit transcription in E. coli. This inhibition can be relieved by adding lactose or isopropyl-β-D-thiogalactopyranoside (IPTG).
   8636..8657    +  protein_bind   CAP binding site: CAP binding activates transcription in the presence of cAMP. E. coli catabolite activator protein
   8672..8702    +  promoter       lac promoter: promoter for the E. coli lac operon
   8710..8726    +  protein_bind   lac operator: The lac repressor binds to the lac operator to inhibit transcription in E. coli. This inhibition can be relieved by adding lactose or isopropyl-β-D-thiogalactopyranoside (IPTG). lac repressor encoded by lacI
   8771..8789    +  promoter       T3 promoter: promoter for bacteriophage T3 RNA polymerase
