[The description below was written by a language model from this plasmid's Addgene catalogue record and pLannotate feature annotations shown in this document.]
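Description:
pCAG-human SLC9C1-3xFlag is an 8.8 kb mammalian expression plasmid built on the pCAG1.1 backbone for producing human SLC9C1 (also called NHE-10, SLC9A10 or sperm-NHE) with a C-terminal 3xFLAG epitope. It is propagated in E. coli through a high-copy ColE1/pUC-type origin and selected with ampicillin via the β-lactamase gene. The backbone also retains pBluescript-type remnants: an f1 phage origin, lacZα and lacI fragments, lac promoter/operator elements, and flanking T3 and T7 promoters. None of these has a role in mammalian expression. No mammalian selection marker is annotated, which suggests use by transient transfection.

The expression cassette is driven by the composite CAG promoter, which appears in the feature table as the CMV immediate-early enhancer, the chicken β-actin promoter and a chimeric chicken β-actin/rabbit β-globin intron. Together these give strong, broadly active transcription in mammalian cells. Downstream lies the roughly 3.5 kb SLC9C1 coding sequence, which was inserted between XbaI and EcoRI sites and derived from a Gateway donor clone. A short polylinker remnant joins it to the backbone-encoded 3xFLAG tag. The transcript is terminated by the rabbit β-globin polyadenylation signal. The short "HBB" fragment annotated just after the tag most likely reflects β-globin 3′ sequence belonging to this terminator region rather than a separate coding element.

SLC9C1 is a sperm-specific sodium/proton exchanger involved in intracellular pH regulation, sperm motility and fertility. The FLAG-tagged protein can be detected or immunoprecipitated in cultured cells. This fits the associated study, which examined complex formation between SLC9C1 and TMEM217.
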