Addgene plasmid #249411: pCAG-human SLC9C1-3xFlag
Purpose: Expression vector of human SLC9C1 tagged with 3xFLAG at C-terminus under the CAG promoter.
Depositing lab: Masahito Ikawa. Depositing organization: The University of Osaka. Publication: Formation of a complex between TMEM217 and the sodium-proton exchanger SLC9C1 is crucial for mouse sperm motility and male fertility. Iida-Norita R, Miyata H, Ninomiya A, Emori C, Kamoshita M, Pan C, Wang H, Ikawa M. Proc Natl Acad Sci U S A. 2025 Oct 21;122(42):e2513924122. doi: 10.1073/pnas.2513924122. Epub 2025 Oct 15. PubMed 41091759.
Backbone
  Vector backbone: pCAG1.1
  Vector type: Mammalian Expression
Growth in bacteria
  Bacterial resistance: Ampicillin, 100 μg/mL
  Growth temperature: 37°C
  Growth strain: DH5alpha
  Copy number: Unknown
Gene/Insert
  Gene/Insert name: SLC9C1
  Species: H. sapiens (human)
  Entrez Gene: SLC9C1 (a.k.a. NHE, NHE-10, SLC9A10, sperm-NHE)
  Promoter: CAG
  Tag / fusion protein: 3xFLAG (C terminal on backbone)
  Cloning method: Restriction Enzyme; 5′ cloning site XbaI (unknown if destroyed); 3′ cloning site EcoRI (unknown if destroyed)
  Sequencing primers: 5′ GCCTTCTTCTTTTTCCTACAGC
Resource information
  A portion of this plasmid was derived from a plasmid made by: The SLC9C1 insert was derived from pDONR221_SLC9C1 (Addgene Plasmid 132247)
Terms and licenses: Academic/Nonprofit Terms; Industry Terms: Not Available to Industry
How to cite: pCAG-human SLC9C1-3xFlag was a gift from Masahito Ikawa (Addgene plasmid # 249411 ; http://n2t.net/addgene:249411 ; RRID:Addgene_249411)
